>Addgene plasmid #59566 | pTK297 | depositor full sequence | sequence record 92971 | pTK297 sequence 10999 bps
ATTGACGGCGTAGTACACACTATTGAATCAAACAGCCGACCAATTGCACTACCATCACAATGGAGAAGCC
AGTAGTAAACGTAGACGTAGACCCCCAGAGTCCGTTTGTCGTGCAACTGCAAAAAAGCTTCCCGCAATTT
GAGGTAGTAGCACAGCAGGTCACTCCAAATGACCATGCTAATGCCAGAGCATTTTCGCATCTGGCCAGTA
AACTAATCGAGCTGGAGGTTCCTACCACAGCGACGATCTTGGACATAGGCAGCGCACCGGCTCGTAGAAT
GTTTTCCGAGCACCAGTATCATTGTGTCTGCCCCATGCGTAGTCCAGAAGACCCGGACCGCATGATGAAA
TATGCCAGTAAACTGGCGGAAAAAGCGTGCAAGATTACAAACAAGAACTTGCATGAGAAGATTAAGGATC
TCCGGACCGTACTTGATACGCCGGATGCTGAAACACCATCGCTCTGCTTTCACAACGATGTTACCTGCAA
CATGCGTGCCGAATATTCCGTCATGCAGGACGTGTATATCAACGCTCCCGGAACTATCTATCATCAGGCT
ATGAAAGGCGTGCGGACCCTGTACTGGATTGGCTTCGACACCACCCAGTTCATGTTCTCGGCTATGGCAG
GTTCGTACCCTGCGTACAACACCAACTGGGCCGACGAGAAAGTCCTTGAAGCGCGTAACATCGGACTTTG
CAGCACAAAGCTGAGTGAAGGTAGGACAGGAAAATTGTCGATAATGAGGAAGAAGGAGTTGAAGCCCGGG
TCGCGGGTTTATTTCTCCGTAGGATCGACACTTTATCCAGAACACAGAGCCAGCTTGCAGAGCTGGCATC
TTCCATCGGTGTTCCACTTGAATGGAAAGCAGTCGTACACTTGCCGCTGTGATACAGTGGTGAGTTGCGA
AGGCTACGTAGTGAAGAAAATCACCATCAGTCCCGGGATCACGGGAGAAACCGTGGGATACGCGGTTACA
CACAATAGCGAGGGCTTCTTGCTATGCAAAGTTACTGACACAGTAAAAGGAGAACGGGTATCGTTCCCTG
TGTGCACGTACATCCCGGCCACCATATGCGATCAGATGACTGGTATAATGGCCACGGATATATCACCTGA
CGATGCACAAAAACTTCTGGTTGGGCTCAACCAGCGAATTGTCATTAACGGTAGGACTAACAGGAACACC
AACACCATGCAAAATTACCTTCTGCCGATCATAGCACAAGGGTTCAGCAAATGGGCTAAGGAGCGCAAGG
ATGATCTTGATAACGAGAAAATGCTGGGTACTAGAGAACGCAAGCTTACGTATGGCTGCTTGTGGGCGTT
TCGCACTAAGAAAGTACATTCGTTTTATCGCCCACCTGGAACGCAGACCTGCGTAAAAGTCCCAGCCTCT
TTTAGCGCTTTTCCCATGTCGTCCGTATGGACGACCTCTTTGCCCATGTCGCTGAGGCAGAAATTGAAAC
TGGCATTGCAACCAAAGAAGGAGGAAAAACTGCTGCAGGTCTCGGAGGAATTAGTCATGGAGGCCAAGGC
TGCTTTTGAGGATGCTCAGGAGGAAGCCAGAGCGGAGAAGCTCCGAGAAGCACTTCCACCATTAGTGGCA
GACAAAGGCATCGAGGCAGCCGCAGAAGTTGTCTGCGAAGTGGAGGGGCTCCAGGCGGACATCGGAGCAG
CATTAGTTGAAACCCCGCGCGGTCACGTAAGGATAATACCTCAAGCAAATGACCGTATGATCGGACAGTA
TATCGTTGTCTCGCCAAACTCTGTGCTGAAGAATGCCAAACTCGCACCAGCGCACCCGCTAGCAGATCAG
GTTAAGATCATAACACACTCCGGAAGATCAGGAAGGTACGCGGTCGAACCATACGACGCTAAAGTACTGA
TGCCAGCAGGAGGTGCCGTACCATGGCCAGAATTCCTAGCACTGAGTGAGAGCGCCACGTTAGTGTACAA
CGAAAGAGAGTTTGTGAACCGCAAACTATACCACATTGCCATGCATGGCCCCGCCAAGAATACAGAAGAG
GAGCAGTACAAGGTTACAAAGGCAGAGCTTGCAGAAACAGAGTACGTGTTTGACGTGGACAAGAAGCGTT
GCGTTAAGAAGGAAGAAGCCTCAGGTCTGGTCCTCTCGGGAGAACTGACCAACCCTCCCTATCATGAGCT
AGCTCTGGAGGGACTGAAGACCCGACCTGCGGTCCCGTACAAGGTCGAAACAATAGGAGTGATAGGCACA
CCGGGGTCGGGCAAGTCAGCTATTATCAAGTCAACTGTCACGGCACGAGATCTTGTTACCAGCGGAAAGA
AAGAAAATTGTCGCGAAATTGAGGCCGACGTGCTAAGACTGAGGGGTATGCAGATTACGTCGAAGACAGT
AGATTCGGTTATGCTCAACGGATGCCACAAAGCCGTAGAAGTGCTGTACGTTGACGAAGCGTTCGCGTGC
CACGCAGGAGCACTACTTGCCTTGATTGCTATCGTCAGGCCCCGCAAGAAGGTAGTACTATGCGGAGACC
CCATGCAATGCGGATTCTTCAACATGATGCAACTAAAGGTACATTTCAATCACCCTGAAAAAGACATATG
CACCAAGACATTCTACAAGTATATCTCCCGGCGTTGCACACAGCCAGTTACAGCTATTGTATCGACACTG
CATTACGATGGAAAGATGAAAACCACGAACCCGTGCAAGAAGAACATTGAAATCGATATTACAGGGGCCA
CAAAGCCGAAGCCAGGGGATATCATCCTGACATGTTTCCGCGGGTGGGTTAAGCAATTGCAAATCGACTA
TCCCGGACATGAAGTAATGACAGCCGCGGCCTCACAAGGGCTAACCAGAAAAGGAGTGTATGCCGTCCGG
CAAAAAGTCAATGAAAACCCACTGTACGCGATCACATCAGAGCATGTGAACGTGTTGCTCACCCGCACTG
AGGACAGGCTAGTGTGGAAAACCTTGCAGGGCGACCCATGGATTAAGCAGCTCACTAACATACCTAAAGG
AAACTTTCAGGCTACTATAGAGGACTGGGAAGCTGAACACAAGGGAATAATTGCTGCAATAAACAGCCCC
ACTCCCCGTGCCAATCCGTTCAGCTGCAAGACCAACGTTTGCTGGGCGAAAGCATTGGAACCGATACTAG
CCACGGCCGGTATCGTACTTACCGGTTGCCAGTGGAGCGAACTGTTCCCACAGTTTGCGGATGACAAACC
ACATTCGGCCATTTACGCCTTAGACGTAATTTGCATTAAGTTTTTCGGCATGGACTTGACAAGCGGACTG
TTTTCTAAACAGAGCATCCCACTAACGTACCATCCCGCCGATTCAGCGAGGCCGGTAGCTCATTGGGACA
ACAGCCCAGGAACCCGCAAGTATGGGTACGATCACGCCATTGCCGCCGAACTCTCCCGTAGATTTCCGGT
GTTCCAGCTAGCTGGGAAGGGCACACAACTTGATTTGCAGACGGGGAGAACCAGAGTTATCTCTGCACAG
CATAACCTGGTCCCGGTGAACCGCAATCTTCCTCACGCCTTAGTCCCCGAGTACAAGGAGAAGCAACCCG
GCCCGGTCGAAAAATTCTTGAACCAGTTCAAACACCACTCAGTACTTGTGGTATCAGAGGAAAAAATTGA
AGCTCCCCGTAAGAGAATCGAATGGATCGCCCCGATTGGCATAGCCGGTGCAGATAAGAACTACAACCTG
GCTTTCGGGTTTCCGCCGCAGGCACGGTACGACCTGGTGTTCATCAACATTGGAACTAAATACAGAAACC
ACCACTTTCAGCAGTGCGAAGACCATGCGGCGACCTTAAAAACCCTTTCGCGTTCGGCCCTGAATTGCCT
TAACTCAGGAGGCACCCTCGTGGTGAAGTCCTATGGCTACGCCGACCGCAACAGTGAGGACGTAGTCACC
GCTCTTGCCAGAAAGTTTGTCAGGGTGTCTGCAGCGAGACCAGATTGTGTCTCAAGCAATACAGAAATGT
ACCTGATTTTCCGACAACTAGACAACAGCCGTACACGGCAATTCACCCCGCACCATCTGAATTGCGTGAT
TTCGTCCGTGTATGAGGGTACAAGAGATGGAGTTGGAGCCGCGCCGTCATACCGCACCAAAAGGGAGAAT
ATTGCTGACTGTCAAGAGGAAGCAGTTGTCAACGCAGCCAATCCGCTGGGTAGACCAGGCGAAGGAGTCT
GCCGTGCCATCTATAAACGTTGGCCGACCAGTTTTACCGATTCAGCCACGGAGACAGGCACCGCAAGAAT
GACTGTGTGCCTAGGAAAGAAAGTGATCCACGCGGTCGGCCCTGATTTCCGGAAGCACCCAGAAGCAGAA
GCCTTGAAATTGCTACAAAACGCCTACCATGCAGTGGCAGACTTAGTAAATGAACATAACATCAAGTCTG
TCGCCATTCCACTGCTATCTACAGGCATTTACGCAGCCGGAAAAGACCGCCTTGAAGTATCACTTAACTG
CTTGACAACCGCGCTAGACAGAACTGACGCGGACGTAACCATCTATTGCCTGGATAAGAAGTGGAAGGAA
AGAATCGACGCGGCACTCCAACTTAAGGAGTCTGTAACAGAGCTGAAGGATGAAGATATGGAGATCGACG
ATGAGTTAGTATGGATCCATCCAGACAGTTGCTTGAAGGGAAGAAAGGGATTCAGTACTACAAAAGGAAA
ATTGTATTCGTACTTCGAAGGCACCAAATTCCATCAAGCAGCAAAAGACATGGCGGAGATAAAGGTCCTG
TTCCCTAATGACCAGGAAAGTAATGAACAACTGTGTGCCTACATATTGGGTGAGACCATGGAAGCAATCC
GCGAAAAGTGCCCGGTCGACCATAACCCGTCGTCTAGCCCGCCCAAAACGTTGCCGTGCCTTTGCATGTA
TGCCATGACGCCAGAAAGGGTCCACAGACTTAGAAGCAATAACGTCAAAGAAGTTACAGTATGCTCCTCC
ACCCCCCTTCCTAAGCACAAAATTAAGAATGTTCAGAAGGTTCAGTGCACGAAAGTAGTCCTGTTTAATC
CGCACACTCCCGCATTCGTTCCCGCCCGTAAGTACATAGAAGTGCCAGAACAGCCTACCGCTCCTCCTGC
ACAGGCCGAGGAGGCCCCCGAAGTTGTAGCGACACCGTCACCATCTACAGCTGATAACACCTCGCTTGAT
GTCACAGACATCTCACTGGATATGGATGACAGTAGCGAAGGCTCACTTTTTTCGAGCTTTAGCGGATCGG
ACAACTCTATTACTAGTATGGACAGTTGGTCGTCAGGACCTAGTTCACTAGAGATAGTAGACCGAAGGCA
GGTGGTGGTGGCTGACGTTCATGCCGTCCAAGAGCCTGCCCCTATTCCACCGCCAAGGCTAAAGAAGATG
GCCCGCCTGGCAGCGGCAAGAAAAGAGCCCACTCCACCGGCAAGCAATAGCTCTGAGTCCCTCCACCTCT
CTTTTGGTGGGGTATCCATGTCCCTCGGATCAATTTTCGACGGAGAGACGGCCCGCCAGGCAGCGGTACA
ACCCCTGGCAACAGGCCCCACGGATGTGCCTATGTCTTTCGGATCGTTTTCCGACGGAGAGATTGATGAG
CTGAGCCGCAGAGTAACTGAGTCCGAACCCGTCCTGTTTGGATCATTTGAACCGGGCGAAGTGAACTCAA
TTATATCGTCCCGATCAGCCGTATCTTTTCCACTACGCAAGCAGAGACGTAGACGCAGGAGCAGGAGGAC
TGAATACTGACTAACCGGGGTAGGTGGGTACATATTTTCGACGGACACAGGCCCTGGGCACTTGCAAAAG
AAGTCCGTTCTGCAGAACCAGCTTACAGAACCGACCTTGGAGCGCAATGTCCTGGAAAGAATTCATGCCC
CGGTGCTCGACACGTCGAAAGAGGAACAACTCAAACTCAGGTACCAGATGATGCCCACCGAAGCCAACAA
AAGTAGGTACCAGTCTCGTAAAGTAGAAAATCAGAAAGCCATAACCACTGAGCGACTACTGTCAGGACTA
CGACTGTATAACTCTGCCACAGATCAGCCAGAATGCTATAAGATCACCTATCCGAAACCATTGTACTCCA
GTAGCGTACCGGCGAACTACTCCGATCCACAGTTCGCTGTAGCTGTCTGTAACAACTATCTGCATGAGAA
CTATCCGACAGTAGCATCTTATCAGATTACTGACGAGTACGATGCTTACTTGGATATGGTAGACGGGACA
GTCGCCTGCCTGGATACTGCAACCTTCTGCCCCGCTAAGCTTAGAAGTTACCCGAAAAAACATGAGTATA
GAGCCCCGAATATCCGCAGTGCGGTTCCATCAGCGATGCAGAACACGCTACAAAATGTGCTCATTGCCGC
AACTAAAAGAAATTGCAACGTCACGCAGATGCGTGAACTGCCAACACTGGACTCAGCGACATTCAATGTC
GAATGCTTTCGAAAATATGCATGTAATGACGAGTATTGGGAGGAGTTCGCTCGGAAGCCAATTAGGATTA
CCACTGAGTTTGTCACCGCATATGTAGCTAGACTGAAAGGCCCTAAGGCCGCCGCACTATTTGCAAAGAC
GTATAATTTGGTCCCATTGCAAGAAGTGCCTATGGATAGATTCGTCATGGACATGAAAAGAGACGTGAAA
GTTACACCAGGCACGAAACACACAGAAGAAAGACCGAAAGTACAAGTGATACAAGCCGCAGAACCCCTGG
CGACTGCTTACTTATGCGGGATTCACCGGGAATTAGTGCGTAGGCTTACGGCCGTCTTGCTTCCAAACAT
TCACACGCTTTTTGACATGTCGGCGGAGGATTTTGATGCAATCATAGCAGAACACTTCAAGCAAGGCGAC
CCGGTACTGGAGACGGATATCGCATCATTCGACAAAAGCCAAGACGACGCTATGGCGTTAACCGGTCTGA
TGATCTTGGAGGACCTGGGTGTGGATCAACCACTACTCGACTTGATCGAGTGCGCCTTTGGAGAAATATC
ATCCACCCATCTACCTACGGGTACTCGTTTTAAATTCGGGGCGATGATGAAATCCGGAATGTTCCTCACA
CTTTTTGTCAACACAGTTTTGAATGTCGTTATCGCCAGCAGAGTACTAGAAGAGCGGCTTAAAACGTCCA
GATGTGCAGCGTTCATTGGCGACGACAACATCATACATGGAGTAGTATCTGACAAAGAAATGGCTGAGAG
GTGCGCCACCTGGCTCAACATGGAGGTTAAGATCATCGACGCAGTCATCGGTGAGAGACCACCTTACTTC
TGCGGCGGATTTATCTTGCAAGATTCGGTTACTTCCACAGCGTGCCGCGTGGCGGATCCCCTGAAAAGGC
TGTTTAAGTTGGGTAAACCGCTCCCAGCCGACGACGAGCAAGACGAAGACAGAAGACGCGCTCTGCTAGA
TGAAACAAAGGCGTGGTTTAGAGTAGGTATAACAGGCACTTTAGCAGTGGCCGTGACGACCCGGTATGAG
GTAGACAATATTACACCTGTCCTACTGGCATTGAGAACTTTTGCCCAGAGCAAAAGAGCATTCCAAGCCA
TCAGAGGGGAAATAAAGCATCTCTACGGTGGTCCTAAATAGTCAGCATAGTGCCACCATGGTGTCTAAGG
GCGAAGAGCTGATTAAGGAGAACATGCACATGAAGCTGTACATGGAGGGCACCGTGAACAACCACCACTT
CAAGTGCACATCCGAGGGCGAAGGCAAGCCCTACGAGGGCACCCAGACCATGAGAATCAAGGTGGTCGAG
GGCGGCCCTCTCCCCTTCGCCTTCGACATCCTGGCTACCAGCTTCATGTACGGCAGCAAAACCTTCATCA
ACCACACCCAGGGCATCCCCGACTTCTTTAAGCAGTCCTTCCCTGAGGGCTTCACATGGGAGAGAGTCAC
CACATACGAAGACGGGGGCGTGCTGACCGCTACCCAGGACACCAGCCTCCAGGACGGCTGCCTCATCTAC
AACGTCAAGATCAGAGGGGTGAACTTCCCATCCAACGGCCCTGTGATGCAGAAGAAAACACTCGGCTGGG
AGGCCTCCACCGAGATGCTGTACCCCGCTGACGGCGGCCTGGAAGGCAGAAGCGACATGGCCCTGAAGCT
CGTGGGCGGGGGCCACCTGATCTGCAACTTGAAGACCACATACAGATCCAAGAAACCCGCTAAGAACCTC
AAGATGCCCGGCGTCTACTATGTGGACAGAAGACTGGAAAGAATCAAGGAGGCCGACAAAGAGACCTACG
TCGAGCAGCACGAGGTGGCTGTGGCCAGATACTGCGACCTCCCTAGCAAACTGGGGCACAAACTTAATGG
AGGCGGAGGCGGAGGCGGAGGCATGTACGTGAGATTTGAGGTTCCTGAGGACATGCAGAACGAAGCTCTG
AGTCTGCTGGAGAAGGTTAGGGAGAGCGGTAAGGTAAAGAAAGGTACCAACGAGACGACAAAGGCTGTGG
AGAGGGGACTGGCAAAGCTCGTTTACATCGCAGAGGATGTTGACCCGCCTGAGATCGTTGCTCATCTGCC
CCTCCTCTGCGAGGAGAAGAATGTGCCGTACATTTACGTTAAAAGCAAGAACGACCTTGGAAGGGCTGTG
GGCATTGAGGTGCCATGCGCTTCGGCAGCGATAATCAACGAGGGAGAGCTGAGAAAGGAGCTTGGAAGCC
TTGTGGAGAAGATTAAAGGCCTTCAGAAGTAACTCGACGCGCCCCGCTTGAAGTCTTTAATTAAACCGCT
TGAAGTCTTTAATTAAACCGCTTGAAGTCTTTAATTAAACCGCTTGAAGTCTTTAATTAAAGCTAGTTAC
CCTCGAGGAAGCGCAGTACATAATGCTGCGCAGTGTTGCCACATAACCACTATATTAACCATTTATCTAG
CGGACGCCAAAAACTCAATGTATTTCTGAGGAAGCGTGGTGCATAATGCCACGCAGCGTCTGCATAACTT
TTATTATTTCTTTTATTAATCAACAAAATTTTGTTTTTAACATTTCAAAAAAAAAAAAAAAAAAAAAAAA
AAAAAAAAAAAAGGGGAATTCGAGCTCGGGAATTAATTCTTGAAGACGAAAGGGCCTCGTGATACGCCTA
TTTTTATAGGTTAATGTCATGATAATAATGGTTTCTTAGACGTCAGGTGGCACTTTTCGGGGAAATGTGC
GCGGAACCCCTATTTGTTTATTTTTCTAAATACATTCAAATATGTATCCGCTCATGAGACAATAACCCTG
ATAAATGCTTCAATAATATTGAAAAAGGAAGAGTATGAGTATTCAACATTTCCGTGTCGCCCTTATTCCC
TTTTTTGCGGCATTTTGCCTTCCTGTTTTTGCTCACCCAGAAACGCTGGTGAAAGTAAAAGATGCTGAAG
ATCAGTTGGGTGCACGAGTGGGTTACATCGAACTGGATCTCAACAGCGGTAAGATCCTTGAGAGTTTTCG
CCCCGAAGAACGTTTTCCAATGATGAGCACTTTTAAAGTTCTGCTATGTGGCGCGGTATTATCCCGTGTT
GACGCCGGGCAAGAGCAACTCGGTCGCCGCATACACTATTCTCAGAATGACTTGGTTGAGTACTCACCAG
TCACAGAAAAGCATCTTACGGATGGCATGACAGTAAGAGAATTATGCAGTGCTGCCATAACCATGAGTGA
TAACACTGCGGCCAACTTACTTCTGACAACGATCGGAGGACCGAAGGAGCTAACCGCTTTTTTGCACAAC
ATGGGGGATCATGTAACTCGCCTTGATCGTTGGGAACCGGAGCTGAATGAAGCCATACCAAACGACGAGC
GTGACACCACGATGCCTGTAGCAATGGCAACAACGTTGCGCAAACTATTAACTGGCGAACTACTTACTCT
AGCTTCCCGGCAACAATTAATAGACTGGATGGAGGCGGATAAAGTTGCAGGACCACTTCTGCGCTCGGCC
CTTCCGGCTGGCTGGTTTATTGCTGATAAATCTGGAGCCGGTGAGCGTGGGTCTCGCGGTATCATTGCAG
CACTGGGGCCAGATGGTAAGCCCTCCCGTATCGTAGTTATCTACACGACGGGGAGTCAGGCAACTATGGA
TGAACGAAATAGACAGATCGCTGAGATAGGTGCCTCACTGATTAAGCATTGGTAACTGTCAGACCAAGTT
TACTCATATATACTTTAGATTGATTTAAAACTTCATTTTTAATTTAAAAGGATCTAGGTGAAGATCCTTT
TTGATAATCTCATGACCAAAATCCCTTAACGTGAGTTTTCGTTCCACTGAGCGTCAGACCCCGTAGAAAA
GATCAAAGGATCTTCTTGAGATCCTTTTTTTCTGCGCGTAATCTGCTGCTTGCAAACAAAAAAACCACCG
CTACCAGCGGTGGTTTGTTTGCCGGATCAAGAGCTACCAACTCTTTTTCCGAAGGTAACTGGCTTCAGCA
GAGCGCAGATACCAAATACTGTCCTTCTAGTGTAGCCGTAGTTAGGCCACCACTTCAAGAACTCTGTAGC
ACCGCCTACATACCTCGCTCTGCTAATCCTGTTACCAGTGGCTGCTGCCAGTGGCGATAAGTCGTGTCTT
ACCGGGTTGGACTCAAGACGATAGTTACCGGATAAGGCGCAGCGGTCGGGCTGAACGGGGGGTTCGTGCA
CACAGCCCAGCTTGGAGCGAACGACCTACACCGAACTGAGATACCTACAGCGTGAGCATTGAGAAAGCGC
CACGCTTCCCGAAGGGAGAAAGGCGGACAGGTATCCGGTAAGCGGCAGGGTCGGAACAGGAGAGCGCACG
AGGGAGCTTCCAGGGGGAAACGCCTGGTATCTTTATAGTCCTGTCGGGTTTCGCCACCTCTGACTTGAGC
GTCGATTTTTGTGATGCTCGTCAGGGGGGCGGAGCCTATGGAAAAACGCCAGCAACGCGAGCTCGTATGG
ACATATTGTCGTTAGAACGCGGCTACAATTAATACATAACCTTATGTATCATACACATACGATTTAGGTG
ACACTATAG
Features (pLannotate 1.2.2; 7 found; start..end, strand, type, name):
     60..7598    +  CDS            POLN_SINDV: Experimental evidence at protein level: Swiss-Prot protein existence level 1. [RNA-directed RNA polymerase nsP4]: RNA dependent RNA polymerase (PubMed:8107248, PubMed:7517863, PubMed:19036396). Replicates genomic and antigenomic RNA by recognizing replications specific signals. The early replication complex formed by the polyprotein P123 and nsP4 synthesizes minus-strand RNAs (PubMed:8107248, PubMed:7517863, PubMed:2529379). The late replication complex composed of fully processed nsP1-nsP4 is responsible for the production of genomic and subgenomic plus-strand RNAs (PubMed:8107248, PubMed:751
   7618..8328    +  CDS            TagRFP: monomeric derivative of red fluorescent protein from Entacmaea quadricolor (Merzlyak et al., 2007) mammalian codon-optimized
   8353..8709    +  CDS            rpl7ae: RL7A_ARCFU - Experimental evidence at protein level: Swiss-Prot protein existence level 1. Multifunctional RNA-binding protein that recognizes the K- turn motif in ribosomal RNA, the RNA component of RNase P, box H/ACA, box C/D and box C'/D' sRNAs. From Archaeoglobus fulgidus (strain ATCC 49558 / VC-16 / DSM 4304 / JCM 9628 / NBRC 100126).
   9170..9274    +  promoter       AmpR promoter: bla
   9275..10135   +  CDS            AmpR: β-lactamase; bla; confers resistance to ampicillin, carbenicillin, and related antibiotics
  10306..10894   +  rep_origin     ori: high-copy-number ColE1/pMB1/pBR322/pUC origin of replication
  10982..1       +  promoter       SP6 promoter (across the origin): promoter for bacteriophage SP6 RNA polymerase
