[The description below was written by a language model from this plasmid's Addgene catalogue record and pLannotate feature annotations shown in this document.]
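Description:
pTK297 is a Sindbis virus (SIN) replicon plasmid, about 11 kb, that serves as a DNA template for in vitro transcription of a self-amplifying RNA. It is maintained in E. coli through a high-copy ColE1/pUC-type origin and an ampicillin resistance cassette (bla with its own promoter). A bacteriophage SP6 promoter, which spans the numbering origin of the circular map, sits immediately upstream of the viral sequence, so SP6 RNA polymerase can produce a replicon transcript for delivery into mammalian cells.

The largest feature is the Sindbis nonstructural polyprotein P1234 (nsP1–nsP4), which encodes the viral RNA-dependent RNA polymerase and associated replicase functions that copy the genomic RNA and transcribe subgenomic RNA. The record states that nsP2 carries a P726S substitution, but it does not explain why. In place of the viral structural genes, a subgenomic promoter variant designated SGP(14) and a Kozak sequence drive the payload. This payload is the red fluorescent protein mKate (annotated by similarity as TagRFP, its Entacmaea quadricolor relative) joined through a linker named G8, presumably a glycine linker, to L7Ae, the Archaeoglobus fulgidus RNA-binding protein that recognises kink-turn motifs. According to the construct name, four copies of an FF4 site follow the coding region. These are not annotated in the feature table and are most likely target sites for a synthetic FF4 small RNA that would allow knockdown of the transcript.

In the context of the associated work on RNA-only synthetic circuits, the construct supplies a fluorescently trackable L7Ae translational repressor from a replicating RNA. This repressor can silence mRNAs bearing kink-turn motifs while remaining itself subject to RNAi-based regulation.
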