Addgene plasmid #59566: pTK297
Purpose: SIN SP6 P1234 (nsP2 P726S) SGP(14) Kozak mKate-G8-L7Ae 4xFF4
Depositing lab: Ron Weiss. Depositing organization: Massachusetts Institute of Technology. Publication: Mammalian synthetic circuits with RNA binding proteins for RNA-only delivery. Wroblewska L, Kitada T, Endo K, Siciliano V, Stillo B, Saito H, Weiss R. Nat Biotechnol. 2015 Aug 3. doi: 10.1038/nbt.3301. PubMed 26237515.
Backbone
  Vector backbone: SIN
Growth in bacteria
  Bacterial resistance: Ampicillin, 100 μg/mL
  Growth temperature: 37°C
  Growth strain: DH5alpha
  Copy number: Unknown
Gene/Insert
  Gene/Insert name: SGP(14) Kozak mKate-G8-L7Ae 4xFF4
Terms and licenses: Academic/Nonprofit Terms; Industry Terms: Not Available to Industry
How to cite: pTK297 was a gift from Ron Weiss (Addgene plasmid # 59566 ; http://n2t.net/addgene:59566 ; RRID:Addgene_59566)
