>Addgene plasmid #59566 | pTK297 | addgene partial sequence | sequence record 95542 | SP6 5'-ATTTAGGTGACACTATAG-3'
AACAGCCGACCAATTGCACTACCATCACAATGGAGAAGCCAGTAGTAAACGTAGACGTAGACCCCCAGAG
TCCGTTTGTCGTGCAACTGCAAAAAAGCTTCCCGCAATTTGAGGTAGTAGCACAGCAGGTCACTCCAAAT
GACCATGCTAATGCCAGAGCATTTTCGCATCTGGCCAGTAAACTAATCGAGCTGGAGGTTCCTACCACAG
CGACGATCTTGGACATAGGCAGCGCACCGGCTCGTAGAATGTTTTCCGAGCACCAGTATCATTGTGTCTG
CCCCATGCGTAGTCCAGAAGACCCGGACCGCATGATGAAATATGCCAGTAAACTGGCGGAAAAAGCGTGC
AAGATTACAAACAAGAACTTGCATGAGAAGATTAAGGATCTCCGGACCGTACTTGATACGCCGGATGCTG
AAACACCATCGCTCTGCTTTCACAACGATGTTACCTGCAACATGCGTGCCGAATATTCCGTCATGCAGGA
CGTGTATATCAACGCTCCCGGAACTATCTATCATCAGGCTATGAAAGGCGTGCGGACCCTGTACTGGATT
GGCTTCGACACCACCCAGTTCATGTTCTCGGCTATGGCAGGTTCGTACCCTGCGTACAACACCAACTGGG
CCGACGAGAAAGTCCTTGAAGCGCGTAACATCGGACTTTGCAGCACAAAGCTGAGTGAAGGTAGGACAGG
AAAATTGTCGATAATGAGGAAGAAGGAGTTGAAGCCCGGGTCGCGGGTTTATTTCTCCGTAGGATCGACA
CTTTATCCAGAACACAGAGCCAGCTTGCAGAGCTGGCATCTTCCATCGGTGTTCCACTTGAATGGAAAGC
AGTCGTACACTTGCCGCTGTGATACAGTGGTGAGTTGCGAAGGCTACGTAGTG
