>Addgene plasmid #59566 | pTK297 | addgene partial sequence | sequence record 95616 | mTagBFP-R 5'-gtgccctccatgtacagctt-3'
TTAGACACCATGGTGGCACTATGCTGACTATTTAGGACCACCGTAGAGATGCTTTATTTCCCCTCTGATG
GCTTGGAATGCTCTTTTGCTCTGGGCAAAAGTTCTCAATGCCAGTAGGACAGGTGTAATATTGTCTACCT
CATACCGGGTCGTCACGGCCACTGCTAAAGTGCCTGTTATACCTACTCTAAACCACGCCTTTGTTTCATC
TAGCAGAGCGCGTCTTCTGTCTTCGTCTTGCTCGTCGTCGGCTGGGAGCGGTTTACCCAACTTAAACAGC
CTTTTCAGGGGATCCGCCACGCGGCACGCTGTGGAAGTAACCGAATCTTGCAAGATAAATCCGCCGCAGA
AGTAAGGTGGTCTCTCACCGATGACTGCGTCGATGATCTTAACCTCCATGTTGAGCCAGGTGGCGCACCT
CTCAGCCATTTCTTTGTCAGATACTACTCCATGTATGATGTTGTCGTCGCCAATGAACGCTGCACATCTG
GACGTTTTAAGCCGCTCTTCTAGTACTCTGCTGGCGATAACGACATTCAAAACTGTGTTGACAAAAAGTG
TGAGGAACATTCCGGATTTCATCATCGCCCCGAATTTAAAACGAGTACCCGTAGGTAGATGGGTGGATGA
TATTTCTCCAAAGGCGCACTCGATCAAGTCGAGTAGTGGTTGATCCACACCCAGG
