>Addgene plasmid #59566 | pTK297 | addgene partial sequence | sequence record 96308 | P1234-F 5'-AGACGTAGACGCAGGAGCAG-3'
CATATTTTCGACGGACACAGGCCCTGGGCACTTGCAAAAGAAGTCCGTTCTGCAGAACCAGCTTACAGAA
CCGACCTTGGAGCGCAATGTCCTGGAAAGAATTCATGCCCCGGTGCTCGACACGTCGAAAGAGGAACAAC
TCAAACTCAGGTACCAGATGATGCCCACCGAAGCCAACAAAAGTAGGTACCAGTCTCGTAAAGTAGAAAA
TCAGAAAGCCATAACCACTGAGCGACTACTGTCAGGACTACGACTGTATAACTCTGCCACAGATCAGCCA
GAATGCTATAAGATCACCTATCCGAAACCATTGTACTCCAGTAGCGTACCGGCGAACTACTCCGATCCAC
AGTTCGCTGTAGCTGTCTGTAACAACTATCTGCATGAGAACTATCCGACAGTAGCATCTTATCAGATTAC
TGACGAGTACGATGCTTACTTGGATATGGTAGACGGGACAGTCGCCTGCCTGGATACTGCAACCTTCTGC
CCCGCTAAGCTTAGAAGTTACCCGAAAAAACATGAGTATAGAGCCCCGAATATCCGCAGTGCGGTTCCAT
CAGCGATGCAGAACACGCTACAAAATGTGCTCATTGCCGCAACTAAAAGAAATTGCAACGTCACGCAGAT
GCGTGAACTGCCAACACTGGACTCAGCGACATTCAATGTCGAATGCTTTCGAAAATATGCATGTAATGAC
GAGTATTGGGAGGAGTTCGCTCGGAAGCCAATTAGGATTACCACTGAGTTTGTCACCGCATATGTAGCTA
GACTGAAAGGCCCTAAGGCCGCCGCACTATTTGCAAAGACGTATAATTTGGTCCCATTGCAAGAAGTGCC
TATGGATAGATTCGTCATGGACATGAAAAGAGACGTGAA
