>Addgene plasmid #59566 | pTK297 | addgene partial sequence | sequence record 96976 | TagRFPmKate-F1 5'-AGGCCGACAAAGAGACCTAC-3'
AACTGGGGCACAAACTTAATGGAGGCGGAGGCGGAGGCGGAGGCATGTACGTGAGATTTGAGGTTCCTGA
GGACATGCAGAACGAAGCTCTGAGTCTGCTGGAGAAGGTTAGGGAGAGCGGTAAGGTAAAGAAAGGTACC
AACGAGACGACAAAGGCTGTGGAGAGGGGACTGGCAAAGCTCGTTTACATCGCAGAGGATGTTGACCCGC
CTGAGATCGTTGCTCATCTGCCCCTCCTCTGCGAGGAGAAGAATGTGCCGTACATTTACGTTAAAAGCAA
GAACGACCTTGGAAGGGCTGTGGGCATTGAGGTGCCATGCGCTTCGGCAGCGATAATCAACGAGGGAGAG
CTGAGAAAGGAGCTTGGAAGCCTTGTGGAGAAGATTAAAGGCCTTCAGAAGTAACTCGACGCGCCCCGCT
TGAAGTCTTTAATTAAACCGCTTGAAGTCTTTAATTAAACCGCTTGAAGTCTTTAATTAAACCGCTTGAA
GTCTTTAATTAAAGCTAGTTACCCTCGAGGAAGCGCAGTACATAATGCTGCGCAGTGTTGCCACATAACC
ACTATATTAACCATTTATCTAGCGGACGCCAAAAACTCAATGTATTTCTGAGGAAGCGTGGTGCATAATG
CCACGCAGCGTCTGCATAACTTTTATTATTTCTTTTATTAATCAACAAAATTTTGTT
